>Addgene plasmid #234297 | 8522-E13 | addgene full sequence | sequence record 468853 | Addgene NGS Result
CTTTCCTGCGTTATCCCCTGATTCTGTGGATAACCGTATTACCGCCTTTGAGTGAGCTGATACCGCTCGC
CGCAGCCGAACGACCGAGCGCAGCGAGTCAGTGAGCGAGGAAGCGGAAGAGCGCCCAATACGCAAACCGC
CTCTCCCCGCGCGTTGGCCGATTCATTAATGCAGCTGGCACGACAGGTTTCCCGACTGGAAAGCGGGCAG
TGAGCGCAACGCAATTAATACGCGTACCGCTAGCCAGGAAGAGTTTGTAGAAACGCAAAAAGGCCATCCG
TCAGGATGGCCTTCTGCTTAGTTTGATGCCTGGCAGTTTATGGCGGGCGTCCTGCCCGCCACCCTCCGGG
CCGTTGCTTCACAACGTTCAAATCCGCTCCCGGCGGATTTGTCCTACTCAGGAGAGCGTTCACCGACAAA
CAACAGATAAAACGAAAGGCCCAGTCTTCCGACTGAGCCTTTCGTTTTATTTGATGCCTGGCAGTTCCCT
ACTCTCGCGTTAACGCTAGCATGGATGTTTTCCCAGTCACGACGTTGTAAAACGACGGCCAGTCTTAAGC
TCGGGCCCCAAATAATGATTTTATTTTGACTGATAGTGACCTGTTCGTTGCAACAAATTGATGAGCAATG
CTTTTTTATAATGCCAACTTTGTACAAAAAAGTTGGCGAAAACCTGTACTTCCAAGGCACCATGTCGTCC
ATCCTGCCTTTCACTCCCCCGATCGTGAAGCGCCTGCTGGGCTGGAAGAAGGGCGAGCAGAACGGGCAGG
AGGAGAAATGGTGCGAGAAGGCGGTCAAGAGCCTGGTCAAGAAACTCAAGAAGACGGGGCAGCTGGACGA
GCTGGAGAAGGCCATCACCACGCAGAACGTCAACACCAAGTGCATCACCATCCCCAGGTCCCTGGATGGC
CGGTTGCAGGTGTCCCATCGGAAGGGGCTCCCTCATGTCATCTACTGCCGCCTGTGGCGATGGCCAGACC
TGCACAGCCACCACGAGCTGCGGGCCATGGAGCTGTGTGAGTTCGCCTTCAATATGAAGAAGGACGAGGT
CTGCGTGAATCCCTACCACTACCAGAGAGTAGAGACACCAGTTCTACCTCCTGTGTTGGTGCCACGCCAC
ACAGAGATCCCGGCCGAGTTCCCCCCACTGGACGACTACAGCCATTCCATCCCCGAAAACACTAACTTCC
CCGCAGGCATCGAGCCCCAGAGCAATATTCCAGAGGTCCCACCCCCTGGCTACCTGAGTGAAGATGGAGA
AACCAGTGACCACCAGATGAACCACAGCATGGACGCAGGTGCTCCAAACCTAGCCCCGAATCCGATGGCC
CCAGCACATAATAACTTGGACCTGCAGCCAGTTACCTACTGCGAGCCGGCCTTCTGGTGCTCCATCTCCT
ACTACGAGCTGAACCAGCGCGTCGGGGAGACATTCCACGCCTCGCAGCCATCCATGACTGTGGATGGCTT
CACCGACCCCTCCAATTCGGAGCGCTTCTGCCTAGGGCTGCTCTCCAATGTCAACAGGAATGCAGCAGTG
GAGCTGACACGGAGACACATCGGAAGAGGCGTGCGGCTCTACTACATCGGAGGGGAGGTCTTCGCAGAGT
GCCTCAGTGACAGCGCTATTTTTGTCCAGTCTCCCAACTGTAACCAGCGCTATGGCTGGCACCCGGCCAC
CGTCTGCAAGATCCCACCAGGATGCAACCTGAAGATCTTCAACAACCAGGAGTTCGCTGCCCTCCTGGCC
CAGTCGGTCAACCAGGGCTTTGAGGCTGTCTACCAGTTGACCCGAATGTGCACCATCCGCATGAGCTTCG
TCAAAGGCTGGGGAGCGGAGTACAGGAGACAGACTGTGACCAGTACCCCCTGCTGGATTGAGCTGCACCT
GAATGGGCCTTTGCAGTGGCTTGACAAGGTCCTCACCCAGATGGGCTCCCCAAGCATCCGCTGTTCCAGT
GTGTCTTAATCAACTTTCTTGTACAAAGTTGGCATTATAAGAAAGCATTGCTTATCAATTTGTTGCAACG
AACAGGTCACTATCAGTCAAAATAAAATCATTATTTGCCATCCAGCTGATATCCCCTATAGTGAGTCGTA
TTACATGGTCATAGCTGTTTCCTGGCAGCTCTGGCCCGTGTCTCAAAATCTCTGATGTTACATTGCACAA
GATAAAAATATATCATCATGCCTCCTCTAGACCAGCCAGGACAGAAATGCCTCGACTTCGCTGCTACCCA
AGGTTGCCGGGTGACGCACACCGTGGAAACGGATGAAGGCACGAACCCAGTGGACATAAGCCTGTTCGGT
TCGTAAGCTGTAATGCAAGTAGCGTATGCGCTCACGCAACTGGTCCAGAACCTTGACCGAACGCAGCGGT
GGTAACGGCGCAGTGGCGGTTTTCATGGCTTGTTATGACTGTTTTTTTGGGGTACAGTCTATGCCTCGGG
CATCCAAGCAGCAAGCGCGTTACGCCGTGGGTCGATGTTTGATGTTATGGAGCAGCAACGATGTTACGCA
GCAGGGCAGTCGCCCTAAAACAAAGTTAAACATTATGAGGGAAGCGGTGATCGCCGAAGTATCGACTCAA
CTATCAGAGGTAGTTGGCGTCATCGAGCGCCATCTCGAACCGACGTTGCTGGCCGTACATTTGTACGGCT
CCGCAGTGGATGGCGGCCTGAAGCCACACAGTGATATTGATTTGCTGGTTACGGTGACCGTAAGGCTTGA
TGAAACAACGCGGCGAGCTTTGATCAACGACCTTTTGGAAACTTCGGCTTCCCCTGGAGAGAGCGAGATT
CTCCGCGCTGTAGAAGTCACCATTGTTGTGCACGACGACATCATTCCGTGGCGTTATCCAGCTAAGCGCG
AACTGCAATTTGGAGAATGGCAGCGCAATGACATTCTTGCAGGTATCTTCGAGCCAGCCACGATCGACAT
TGATCTGGCTATCTTGCTGACAAAAGCAAGAGAACATAGCGTTGCCTTGGTAGGTCCAGCGGCGGAGGAA
CTCTTTGATCCGGTTCCTGAACAGGATCTATTTGAGGCGCTAAATGAAACCTTAACGCTATGGAACTCGC
CGCCCGACTGGGCTGGCGATGAGCGAAATGTAGTGCTTACGTTGTCCCGCATTTGGTACAGCGCAGTAAC
CGGCAAAATCGCGCCGAAGGATGTCGCTGCCGACTGGGCAATGGAGCGCCTGCCGGCCCAGTATCAGCCC
GTCATACTTGAAGCTAGACAGGCTTATCTTGGACAAGAAGAAGATCGCTTGGCCTCGCGCGCAGATCAGT
TGGAAGAATTTGTCCACTACGTGAAAGGCGAGATCACCAAGGTAGTCGGCAAATAACCCTCGACTCTAGA
GGATCCCCGGGTACCGAGCTCGAATTCCGTGATAGGTGGGCTGCCCTTCCTGGTTGGCTTGGTTTCATCA
GCCATCCGCTTGCCCTCATCTGTTACGCCGGCGGTAGCCGGCCAGCCTCGCAGAGCAGGATTCCCGTTGA
GCACCGCCAGGTGCGAATAAGGGACAGTGAAGAAGGAACACCCGCTCGCGGGTGGGCCTACTTCACCTAT
CCTGCCCGGCTGACGCCGTTGGATACACCAAGGAAAGTCTACACGAACCCTTTGGCAAAATCCTGTATAT
CGTGCGAAAAAGGATGGATATACCGAAAAAATCGCTATAATGACCCCGAAGCAGGGTTATGCAGCGGAAA
ACGGAATTCGAGCTCGGTACCCGGGGATCCTCTAGAGTCGAGCCACCCATGACCAAAATCCCTTAACGTG
AGTTACGCGTCGTTCCACTGAGCGTCAGACCCCGTAGAAAAGATCAAAGGATCTTCTTGAGATCCTTTTT
TTCTGCGCGTAATCTGCTGCTTGCAAACAAAAAAACCACCGCTACCAGCGGTGGTTTGTTTGCCGGATCA
AGAGCTACCAACTCTTTTTCCGAAGGTAACTGGCTTCAGCAGAGCGCAGATACCAAATACTGTTCTTCTA
GTGTAGCCGTAGTTAGGCCACCACTTCAAGAACTCTGTAGCACCGCCTACATACCTCGCTCTGCTAATCC
TGTTACCAGTGGCTGCTGCCAGTGGCGATAAGTCGTGTCTTACCGGGTTGGACTCAAGACGATAGTTACC
GGATAAGGCGCAGCGGTCGGGCTGAACGGGGGGTTCGTGCACACAGCCCAGCTTGGAGCGAACGACCTAC
ACCGAACTGAGATACCTACAGCGTGAGCTATGAGAAAGCGCCACGCTTCCCGAAGGGAGAAAGGCGGACA
GGTATCCGGTAAGCGGCAGGGTCGGAACAGGAGAGCGCACGAGGGAGCTTCCAGGGGGAAACGCCTGGTA
TCTTTATAGTCCTGTCGGGTTTCGCCACCTCTGACTTGAGCGTCGATTTTTGTGATGCTCGTCAGGGGGG
CGGAGCCTATGGAAAAACGCCAGCAACGCGGCCTTTTTACGGTTCCTGGCCTTTTGCTGGCCTTTTGCTC
ACATGTT
Features (pLannotate 1.2.2; 17 found; start..end, strand, type, name):
    121..213     +  CDS            lacI (fragment): lac repressor; lacI; The lac repressor binds to the lac operator to inhibit transcription in E. coli. This inhibition can be relieved by adding lactose or isopropyl-β-D-thiogalactopyranoside (IPTG).
    268..295     -  terminator     rrnB T2 terminator: transcription terminator T2 from the E. coli rrnB gene
    427..470     +  terminator     rrnB T1 terminator: Escherichia coli rrnB; transcription terminator T1 from the E. coli rrnB gene
    517..553     -  CDS            lacZα (fragment): LacZα fragment of β-galactosidase; lacZ fragment
    570..665     +  protein_bind   attL3: mutant version of attL; recombination site for the Gateway® LR reaction LR Clonase™
    668..684     +  CDS            TEV site (fragment): tobacco etch virus (TEV) protease recognition and cleavage site
    692..1966    +  CDS            SMAD3: SMAD3_HUMAN - Also known as MADH3. Experimental evidence at protein level: Swiss-Prot protein existence level 1. Receptor-regulated SMAD (R-SMAD) that is an intracellular signal transducer and transcriptional modulator activated by TGF-beta (transforming growth factor) and activin type 1 receptor kinases. Binds the TRE element in the promoter region of many genes that are regulated by TGF-beta and, on formation of the SMAD3/SMAD4 complex, activates transcription. Also can form a SMAD3/SMAD4/JUN/FOS complex at the AP- 1/SMAD site to regulate TGF-beta-mediated transcription. Has an inhibitory ef
   1971..2066    -  protein_bind   attL3: mutant version of attL; recombination site for the Gateway® LR reaction LR Clonase™
   2085..2103    -  promoter       T7 promoter: promoter for bacteriophage T7 RNA polymerase
   2293..2316    +  promoter       Pc promoter (fragment): intI1 (promoter lies within the coding sequence); class 1 integron promoter
   2492..2548    +  CDS            GmR (fragment): gentamycin acetyltransferase; aacC1; confers resistance to gentamycin
   2555..3346    +  CDS            SmR: aminoglycoside adenylyltransferase (Murphy, 1985); aadA; confers resistance to spectinomycin and streptomycin
   3350..3387    -  misc_feature   MCS (fragment): pUC18/19 multiple cloning site
   3390..3435    -  CDS            traJ (fragment): oriT-recognizing protein; traJ
   3468..3577    -  oriT           oriT: incP origin of transfer
   3714..3751    +  misc_feature   MCS (fragment): pUC18/19 multiple cloning site
   3837..4425    +  rep_origin     ori: high-copy-number ColE1/pMB1/pBR322/pUC origin of replication
