[The description below was written by a language model from this plasmid's Addgene catalogue record and pLannotate feature annotations shown in this document.]
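Description:
8522-E13 is a Gateway entry clone built on the pDonr-253 backbone that carries a mutant human SMAD3 open reading frame for transfer into destination vectors. It is a high-copy bacterial plasmid that replicates from a ColE1/pUC-type origin. Selection is with spectinomycin through the aadA (SmR) aminoglycoside adenylyltransferase gene. The feature table places a class 1 integron Pc promoter fragment and a short gentamicin-resistance remnant upstream of this gene. Other backbone features are rrnB T1 and T2 terminators upstream of the cloning site, which insulate the insert from read-through transcription, and a T7 promoter just beyond the downstream att site. An incP oriT and small fragments of lacI, lacZα, traJ and pUC polylinker sequence also appear and seem to be cloning remnants.

The SMAD3 coding sequence lies between two attL recombination sites, so an LR Clonase reaction can move it directionally into any compatible destination vector. The annotation software labels both sites as attL3, which may be imprecise automated matching. The entry clone has no promoter positioned to express the ORF, so expression depends on the chosen destination vector. The ORF ends in a stop codon, which makes it suitable for native expression or N-terminal fusions but not C-terminal tags. A partial match to a TEV protease site is annotated just upstream of the start, though the catalogue entry does not mention it.

SMAD3 is a receptor-regulated SMAD that transduces TGF-beta and activin signals. This version carries T179V, S204A, S208A and S213A substitutions, which the record describes as leaving all four linker sites dead. These changes make the clone a starting point for expression constructs used to study how linker modification contributes to SMAD3 function.
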