Addgene plasmid #234297: 8522-E13
Purpose: Gateway ORF Entry clone of human SMAD3 with stop codon (for native or N-terminal fusions); T179V/S204A/S208A/S213A mutations (All four linker sites dead)
Depositing lab: Dominic Esposito. Depositing organization: Frederick National Laboratory.
Backbone
  Vector backbone: pDonr-253
  Backbone size w/o insert (bp): 3155
  Vector type: Gateway Entry Clone
Growth in bacteria
  Bacterial resistance: Spectinomycin, 50 μg/mL
  Growth temperature: 37°C
  Growth strain: DH5alpha
  Copy number: High Copy
Gene/Insert
  Gene/Insert name: SMAD3 T179V/S204A/S208A/S213A
  Species: H. sapiens (human)
  Insert size (bp): 1356
  Mutation: T179V/S204A/S208A/S213A; All four linker sites dead
  Entrez Gene: SMAD3 (a.k.a. HSPC193, HsT17436, JV15-2, LDS1C, LDS3, MADH3, hMAD-3, hSMAD3, mad3)
  Cloning method: Gateway Cloning
  Sequencing primers: 5′ M13F 23-mer (5'-CCCAGTCACGACGTTGTAAAACG); 3′ attLR 23-mer (5'-TAACATCAGAGATTTTGAGACAC)
Terms and licenses: Academic/Nonprofit Terms; Industry Terms: Not Available to Industry
How to cite: 8522-E13 was a gift from Dominic Esposito (Addgene plasmid # 234297 ; http://n2t.net/addgene:234297 ; RRID:Addgene_234297)
